>Addgene plasmid #189883 | p663-UBC-miniTurbo-V5-CDK20_IDG-K | addgene full sequence | sequence record 374321 | Addgene NGS Result
AGGTGGCACTTTTCGGGGAAATGTGCGCGGAACCCCTATTTGTTTATTTTTCTAAATACATTCAAATATG
TATCCGCTCATGAGACAATAACCCTGATAAATGCTTCAATAATATTGAAAAAGGAAGAGTATGAGTATTC
AACATTTCCGTGTCGCCCTTATTCCCTTTTTTGCGGCATTTTGCCTTCCTGTTTTTGCTCACCCAGAAAC
GCTGGTGAAAGTAAAAGATGCTGAAGATCAGTTGGGTGCACGAGTGGGTTACATCGAACTGGATCTCAAC
AGCGGTAAGATCCTTGAGAGTTTTCGCCCCGAAGAACGTTTTCCAATGATGAGCACTTTTAAAGTTCTGC
TATGTGGCGCGGTATTATCCCGTATTGACGCCGGGCAAGAGCAACTCGGTCGCCGCATACACTATTCTCA
GAATGACTTGGTTGAGTACTCACCAGTCACAGAAAAGCATCTTACGGATGGCATGACAGTAAGAGAATTA
TGCAGTGCTGCCATAACCATGAGTGATAACACTGCGGCCAACTTACTTCTGACAACGATCGGAGGACCGA
AGGAGCTAACCGCTTTTTTGCACAACATGGGGGATCATGTAACTCGCCTTGATCGTTGGGAACCGGAGCT
GAATGAAGCCATACCAAACGACGAGCGTGACACCACGATGCCTGTAGCAATGGCAACAACGTTGCGCAAA
CTATTAACTGGCGAACTACTTACTCTAGCTTCCCGGCAACAATTAATAGACTGGATGGAGGCGGATAAAG
TTGCAGGACCACTTCTGCGCTCGGCCCTTCCGGCTGGCTGGTTTATTGCTGATAAATCTGGAGCCGGTGA
GCGTGGGTCTCGCGGTATCATTGCAGCACTGGGGCCAGATGGTAAGCCCTCCCGTATCGTAGTTATCTAC
ACGACGGGGAGTCAGGCAACTATGGATGAACGAAATAGACAGATCGCTGAGATAGGTGCCTCACTGATTA
AGCATTGGTAACTGTCAGACCAAGTTTACTCATATATACTTTAGATTGATTTAAAACTTCATTTTTAATT
TAAAAGGATCTAGGTGAAGATCCTTTTTGATAATCTCATGACCAAAATCCCTTAACGTGAGTTTTCGTTC
CACTGAGCGTCAGACCCCGTAGAAAAGATCAAAGGATCTTCTTGAGATCCTTTTTTTCTGCGCGTAATCT
GCTGCTTGCAAACAAAAAAACCACCGCTACCAGCGGTGGTTTGTTTGCCGGATCAAGAGCTACCAACTCT
TTTTCCGAAGGTAACTGGCTTCAGCAGAGCGCAGATACCAAATACTGTTCTTCTAGTGTAGCCGTAGTTA
GGCCACCACTTCAAGAACTCTGTAGCACCGCCTACATACCTCGCTCTGCTAATCCTGTTACCAGTGGCTG
CTGCCAGTGGCGATAAGTCGTGTCTTACCGGGTTGGACTCAAGACGATAGTTACCGGATAAGGCGCAGCG
GTCGGGCTGAACGGGGGGTTCGTGCACACAGCCCAGCTTGGAGCGAACGACCTACACCGAACTGAGATAC
CTACAGCGTGAGCTATGAGAAAGCGCCACGCTTCCCGAAGGGAGAAAGGCGGACAGGTATCCGGTAAGCG
GCAGGGTCGGAACAGGAGAGCGCACGAGGGAGCTTCCAGGGGGAAACGCCTGGTATCTTTATAGTCCTGT
CGGGTTTCGCCACCTCTGACTTGAGCGTCGATTTTTGTGATGCTCGTCAGGGGGGCGGAGCCTATGGAAA
AACGCCAGCAACGCGGCCTTTTTACGGTTCCTGGCCTTTTGCTGGCCTTTTGCTCACATGTTCTTTCCTG
CGTTATCCCCTGATTCTGTGGATAACCGTATTACCGCCTTTGAGTGAGCTGATACCGCTCGCCGCAGCCG
AACGACCGAGCGCAGCGAGTCAGTGAGCGAGGAAGCGGAAGAGCGCCCAATACGCAAACCGCCTCTCCCC
GCGCGTTGGCCGATTCATTAATGCAGCTGGCACGACAGGTTTCCCGACTGGAAAGCGGGCAGTGAGCGCA
ACGCAATTAATGTGAGTTAGCTCACTCATTAGGCACCCCAGGCTTTACACTTTATGCTTCCGGCTCGTAT
GTTGTGTGGAATTGTGAGCGGATAACAATTTCACACAGGAAACAGCTATGACCATGATTACGCCAAGCGC
GCAATTAACCCTCACTAAAGGGAACAAAAGCTGGAGCTGCAAGCTTAATGTAGTCTTATGCAATACTCTT
GTAGTCTTGCAACATGGTAACGATGAGTTAGCAACATGCCTTACAAGGAGAGAAAAAGCACCGTGCATGC
CGATTGGTGGAAGTAAGGTGGTACGATCGTGCCTTATTAGGAAGGCAACAGACGGGTCTGACATGGATTG
GACGAACCACTGAATTGCCGCATTGCAGAGATATTGTATTTAAGTGCCTAGCTCGATACATAAACGGGTC
TCTCTGGTTAGACCAGATCTGAGCCTGGGAGCTCTCTGGCTAACTAGGGAACCCACTGCTTAAGCCTCAA
TAAAGCTTGCCTTGAGTGCTTCAAGTAGTGTGTGCCCGTCTGTTGTGTGACTCTGGTAACTAGAGATCCC
TCAGACCCTTTTAGTCAGTGTGGAAAATCTCTAGCAGTGGCGCCCGAACAGGGACTTGAAAGCGAAAGGG
AAACCAGAGGAGCTCTCTCGACGCAGGACTCGGCTTGCTGAAGCGCGCACGGCAAGAGGCGAGGGGCGGC
GACTGGTGAGTACGCCAAAAATTTTGACTAGCGGAGGCTAGAAGGAGAGAGATGGGTGCGAGAGCGTCAG
TATTAAGCGGGGGAGAATTAGATCGCGATGGGAAAAAATTCGGTTAAGGCCAGGGGGAAAGAAAAAATAT
AAATTAAAACATATAGTATGGGCAAGCAGGGAGCTAGAACGATTCGCAGTTAATCCTGGCCTGTTAGAAA
CATCAGAAGGCTGTAGACAAATACTGGGACAGCTACAACCATCCCTTCAGACAGGATCAGAAGAACTTAG
ATCATTATATAATACAGTAGCAACCCTCTATTGTGTGCATCAAAGGATAGAGATAAAAGACACCAAGGAA
GCTTTAGACAAGATAGAGGAAGAGCAAAACAAAAGTAAGACCACCGCACAGCAAGCGGCCGCTGATCTTC
AGACCTGGAGGAGGAGATATGAGGGACAATTGGAGAAGTGAATTATATAAATATAAAGTAGTAAAAATTG
AACCATTAGGAGTAGCACCCACCAAGGCAAAGAGAAGAGTGGTGCAGAGAGAAAAAAGAGCAGTGGGAAT
AGGAGCTTTGTTCCTTGGGTTCTTGGGAGCAGCAGGAAGCACTATGGGCGCAGCGTCAATGACGCTGACG
GTACAGGCCAGACAATTATTGTCTGGTATAGTGCAGCAGCAGAACAATTTGCTGAGGGCTATTGAGGCGC
AACAGCATCTGTTGCAACTCACAGTCTGGGGCATCAAGCAGCTCCAGGCAAGAATCCTGGCTGTGGAAAG
ATACCTAAAGGATCAACAGCTCCTGGGGATTTGGGGTTGCTCTGGAAAACTCATTTGCACCACTGCTGTG
CCTTGGAATGCTAGTTGGAGTAATAAATCTCTGGAACAGATTTGGAATCACACGACCTGGATGGAGTGGG
ACAGAGAAATTAACAATTACACAAGCTTAATACACTCCTTAATTGAAGAATCGCAAAACCAGCAAGAAAA
GAATGAACAAGAATTATTGGAATTAGATAAATGGGCAAGTTTGTGGAATTGGTTTAACATAACAAATTGG
CTGTGGTATATAAAATTATTCATAATGATAGTAGGAGGCTTGGTAGGTTTAAGAATAGTTTTTGCTGTAC
TTTCTATAGTGAATAGAGTTAGGCAGGGATATTCACCATTATCGTTTCAGACCCACCTCCCAACCCCGAG
GGGACCCGACAGGCCCGAAGGAATAGAAGAAGAAGGTGGAGAGAGAGACAGAGACAGATCCATTCGATTA
GTGAACGGATCTCGACGGTATCGGTTAACTTTTAAAAGAAAAGGGGGGATTGGGGGGTACAGTGCAGGGG
AAAGAATAGTAGACATAATAGCAACAGACATACAAACTAAAGAATTACAAAAACAAATTACAAAATTCAA
AATTTTATCGTCCAGTGTGGTGGAATTCTGCAGATATCACAACTTTGTATAGAAAAGTTGGCCTCCGCGC
CGGGTTTTGGCGCCTCCCGCGGGCGCCCCCCTCCTCACGGCGAGCGCTGCCACGTCAGACGAAGGGCGCA
GCGAGCGTCCTGATCCTTCCGCCCGGACGCTCAGGACAGCGGCCCGCTGCTCATAAGACTCGGCCTTAGA
ACCCCAGTATCAGCAGAAGGACATTTTAGGACGGGACTTGGGTGACTCTAGGGCACTGGTTTTCTTTCCA
GAGAGCGGAACAGGCGAGGAAAAGTAGTCCCTTCTCGGCGATTCTGCGGAGGGATCTCCGTGGGGCGGTG
AACGCCGATGATTATATAAGGACGCGCCGGGTGTGGCACAGCTAGTTCCGTCGCAGCCGGGATTTGGGTC
GCGGTTCTTGTTTGTGGATCGCTGTGATCGTCACTTGGTGAGTAGCGGGCTGCTGGGCTGGCCGGGGCTT
TCGTGGCCGCCGGGCCGCTCGGTGGGACGGAAGCGTGTGGAGAGACCGCCAAGGGCTGTAGTCTGGGTCC
GCGAGCAAGGTTGCCCTGAACTGGGGGTTGGGGGGAGCGCAGCAAAATGGCGGCTGTTCCCGAGTCTTGA
ATGGAAGACGCTTGTGAGGCGGGCTGTGAGGTCGTTGAAACAAGGTGGGGGGCATGGTGGGCGGCAAGAA
CCCAAGGTCTTGAGGCCTTCGCTAATGCGGGAAAGCTCTTATTCGGGTGAGATGGGCTGGGGCACCATCT
GGGGACCCTGACGTGAAGTTTGTCACTGACTGGAGAACTCGGTTTGTCGTCTGTTGCGGGGGCGGCAGTT
ATGGCGGTGCCGTTGGGCAGTGCACCCGTACCTTTGGGAGCGCGCGCCCTCGTCGTGTCGTGACGTCACC
CGTTCTGTTGGCTTATAATGCAGGGTGGGGCCACCTGCCGGTAGGTGTGCGGTAGGCTTTTCTCCGTCGC
AGGACGCAGGGTTCGGGCCTAGGGTAGGCTCTCCTGAATCGACAGGCGCCGGACCTCTGGTGAGGGGAGG
GATAAGTGAGGCGTCAGTTTCTTTGGTCGGTTTTATGTACCTATCTTCTTAAGTAGCTGAAGCTCCGGTT
TTGAACTATGCGCTCGGGGTTGGCGAGTGTGTTTTGTGAAGTTTTTTAGGCACCTTTTGAAATGTAATCA
TTTGGGTCAATATGTAATTTTCAGTGTTAGACTAGTAAATTGTCCGCTAAATTCTGGCCGTTTTTGGCTT
TTTTGTTAGACGGCCAACTTTTGTATACAAAGTGGGCCACCATGGGAATCCCGCTGCTGAACGCTAAACA
GATTCTGGGACAGCTGGACGGCGGGAGCGTGGCAGTCCTGCCTGTGGTCGACTCCACCAATCAGTACCTG
CTGGATCGAATCGGCGAGCTGAAGAGTGGGGATGCTTGCATTGCAGAATATCAGCAGGCAGGGAGAGGAA
GCAGAGGGAGGAAATGGTTCTCTCCTTTTGGAGCTAACCTGTACCTGAGTATGTTTTGGCGCCTGAAGCG
GGGACCAGCAGCAATCGGCCTGGGCCCGGTCATCGGAATTGTCATGGCAGAAGCGCTGCGAAAGCTGGGA
GCAGACAAGGTGCGAGTCAAATGGCCCAATGACCTGTATCTGCAGGATAGAAAGCTGGCAGGCATCCTGG
TGGAGCTGGCCGGAATAACAGGCGATGCTGCACAGATCGTCATTGGCGCCGGGATTAACGTGGCTATGAG
GCGCGTGGAGGAAAGCGTGGTCAATCAGGGCTGGATCACACTGCAGGAAGCAGGGATTAACCTGGACAGG
AATACTCTGGCCGCTATGCTGATCCGAGAGCTGCGGGCAGCCCTGGAACTGTTCGAGCAGGAAGGCCTGG
CTCCATATCTGTCACGGTGGGAGAAGCTGGATAACTTCATCAATAGACCCGTGAAGCTGATCATTGGGGA
CAAAGAGATTTTCGGGATTAGCCGGGGGATTGATAAACAGGGAGCCCTGCTGCTGGAACAGGACGGAGTT
ATCAAACCCTGGATGGGCGGAGAAATCAGTCTGCGGTCTGCCGAAAAGGCTAGCGGCAAGCCCATCCCCA
ACCCCCTGCTGGGCCTGGACAGCACCACAAGTTTGTACAAAAAAGCAGGCTTAGCCACCATGGACCAGTA
CTGCATCCTGGGAAGGATCGGAGAGGGCGCCCACGGCATCGTGTTCAAGGCCAAGCACGTGGAGACCGGC
GAGATCGTGGCCCTGAAGAAGGTGGCCCTGCGGAGACTGGAGGACGGCTTTCCTAACCAGGCCCTGCGCG
AGATCAAGGCCCTGCAGGAGATGGAGGATAATCAGTACGTGGTGCAGCTGAAGGCCGTGTTCCCACACGG
AGGAGGCTTTGTGCTGGCCTTCGAGTTTATGCTGTCCGACCTGGCAGAGGTGGTGCGGCACGCACAGAGA
CCCCTGGCCCAGGCCCAGGTGAAGTCTTATCTGCAGATGCTGCTGAAGGGCGTGGCCTTCTGTCACGCCA
ACAATATCGTGCACCGGGATCTGAAGCCAGCAAACCTGCTGATCAGCGCCTCCGGCCAGCTGAAGATCGC
CGACTTCGGCCTGGCCAGGGTGTTTTCTCCCGATGGAAGCAGGCTGTACACCCACCAGGTGGCAACAAGG
TGGTATCGCGCCCCTGAGCTGCTGTACGGCGCCAGACAGTATGACCAGGGCGTGGATCTGTGGTCCGTGG
GCTGCATCATGGGCGAGCTGCTGAACGGCTCTCCACTGTTTCCCGGCAAGAATGACATCGAGCAGCTGTG
CTACGTGCTGAGAATCCTGGGCACCCCTAACCCACAAGTGTGGCCAGAGCTGACAGAGCTGCCCGATTAT
AATAAGATCAGCTTCAAGGAGCAGGTGCCCATGCCTCTGGAGGAGGTGCTGCCTGACGTGTCCCCACAGG
CCCTGGATCTGCTGGGCCAGTTTCTGCTGTACCCCCCTCACCAGAGGATCGCCGCCTCTAAGGCCCTGCT
GCACCAGTATTTCTTTACAGCACCACTGCCAGCACACCCAAGCGAGCTGCCTATCCCACAGCGCCTGGGA
GGACCAGCACCTAAGGCACACCCTGGACCACCACACATCCACGACTTCCACGTGGATCGGCCACTGGAGG
AGAGCCTGCTGAATCCCGAGCTGATCAGACCTTTTATCCTGGAGGGCTAAAACCCAGCTTTCTTGTACAA
AGTGGTGATATCCAGCACAGTGGCGGCCGCTCGACAATCAACCTCTGGATTACAAAATTTGTGAAAGATT
GACTGGTATTCTTAACTATGTTGCTCCTTTTACGCTATGTGGATACGCTGCTTTAATGCCTTTGTATCAT
GCTATTGCTTCCCGTATGGCTTTCATTTTCTCCTCCTTGTATAAATCCTGGTTGCTGTCTCTTTATGAGG
AGTTGTGGCCCGTTGTCAGGCAACGTGGCGTGGTGTGCACTGTGTTTGCTGACGCAACCCCCACTGGTTG
GGGCATTGCCACCACCTGTCAGCTCCTTTCCGGGACTTTCGCTTTCCCCCTCCCTATTGCCACGGCGGAA
CTCATCGCCGCCTGCCTTGCCCGCTGCTGGACAGGGGCTCGGCTGTTGGGCACTGACAATTCCGTGGTGT
TGTCGGGGAAGCTGACGTCCTTTCCATGGCTGCTCGCCTGTGTTGCCACCTGGATTCTGCGCGGGACGTC
CTTCTGCTACGTCCCTTCGGCCCTCAATCCAGCGGACCTTCCTTCCCGCGGCCTGCTGCCGGCTCTGCGG
CCTCTTCCGCGTCTTCGCCTTCGCCCTCAGACGAGTCGGATCTCCCTTTGGGCCGCCTCCCCGCCTGGAA
TTCTACCGGGTAGGGGAGGCGCTTTTCCCAAGGCAGTCTGGAGCATGCGCTTTAGCAGCCCCGCTGGGCA
CTTGGCGCTACACAAGTGGCCTCTGGCCTCGCACACATTCCACATCCACCGGTAGGCGCCAACCGGCTCC
GTTCTTTGGTGGCCCCTTCGCGCCACCTTCTACTCCTCCCCTAGTCAGGAAGTTCCCCCCCGCCCCGCAG
CTCGCGTCGTGCAGGACGTGACAAATGGAAGTAGCACGTCTCACTAGTCTCGTGCAGATGGACAGCACCG
CTGAGCAATGGAAGCGGGTAGGCCTTTGGGGCAGCGGCCAATAGCAGCTTTGCTCCTTCGCTTTCTGGGC
TCAGAGGCTGGGAAGGGGTGGGTCCGGGGGCGGGCTCAGGGGCGGGCTCAGGGGCGGGGCGGGCGCCCGA
AGGTCCTCCGGAGGCCCGGCATTCTGCACGCTTCAAAAGCGCACGTCTGCCGCGCTGTTCTCCTCTTCCT
CATCTCCGGGCCTTTCGACCTGCAGCCCAAGCTTACCATGACCGAGTACAAGCCCACGGTGCGCCTCGCC
ACCCGCGACGACGTCCCCAGGGCCGTACGCACCCTCGCCGCCGCGTTCGCCGACTACCCCGCCACGCGCC
ACACCGTCGATCCGGACCGCCACATCGAGCGGGTCACCGAGCTGCAAGAACTCTTCCTCACGCGCGTCGG
GCTCGACATCGGCAAGGTGTGGGTCGCGGACGACGGCGCCGCGGTGGCGGTCTGGACCACGCCGGAGAGC
GTCGAAGCGGGGGCGGTGTTCGCCGAGATCGGCCCGCGCATGGCCGAGTTGAGCGGTTCCCGGCTGGCCG
CGCAGCAACAGATGGAAGGCCTCCTGGCGCCGCACCGGCCCAAGGAGCCCGCGTGGTTCCTGGCCACCGT
CGGCGTCTCGCCCGACCACCAGGGCAAGGGTCTGGGCAGCGCCGTCGTGCTCCCCGGAGTGGAGGCGGCC
GAGCGCGCCGGGGTGCCCGCCTTCCTGGAGACCTCCGCGCCCCGCAACCTCCCCTTCTACGAGCGGCTCG
GCTTCACCGTCACCGCCGACGTCGAGGTGCCCGAAGGACCGCGCACCTGGTGCATGACCCGCAAGCCCGG
TGCCTGACGCCCGCCCCACGACCCGCAGCGCCCGACCGAAAGGAGCGCACGACCCCATGCATCTCGAGGG
CCCGGTACCTTTAAGACCAATGACTTACAAGGCAGCTGTAGATCTTAGCCACTTTTTAAAAGAAAAGGGG
GGACTGGAAGGGCTAGCTCACTCCCAACGAAGACAAGATCTGCTTTTTGCTTGTACTGGGTCTCTCTGGT
TAGACCAGATCTGAGCCTGGGAGCTCTCTGGCTAACTAGGGAACCCACTGCTTAAGCCTCAATAAAGCTT
GCCTTGAGTGCTTCAAGTAGTGTGTGCCCGTCTGTTGTGTGACTCTGGTAACTAGAGATCCCTCAGACCC
TTTTAGTCAGTGTGGAAAATCTCTAGCAGTAGTAGTTCATGTCATCTTATTATTCAGTATTTATAACTTG
CAAAGAAATGAATATCAGAGAGTGAGAGGAACTTGTTTATTGCAGCTTATAATGGTTACAAATAAAGCAA
TAGCATCACAAATTTCACAAATAAAGCATTTTTTTCACTGCATTCTAGTTGTGGTTTGTCCAAACTCATC
AATGTATCTTATCATGTCTGGCTCTAGCTATCCCGCCCCTAACTCCGCCCATCCCGCCCCTAACTCCGCC
CAGTTCCGCCCATTCTCCGCCCCATGGCTGACTAATTTTTTTTATTTATGCAGAGGCCGAGGCCGCCTCG
GCCTCTGAGCTATTCCAGAAGTAGTGAGGAGGCTTTTTTGGAGGCCTAGGGACGTACCCAATTCGCCCTA
TAGTGAGTCGTATTACGCGCGCTCACTGGCCGTCGTTTTACAACGTCGTGACTGGGAAAACCCTGGCGTT
ACCCAACTTAATCGCCTTGCAGCACATCCCCCTTTCGCCAGCTGGCGTAATAGCGAAGAGGCCCGCACCG
ATCGCCCTTCCCAACAGTTGCGCAGCCTGAATGGCGAATGGG
[124 nt withheld, positions 10053-10176]
C
[91 nt withheld, positions 10178-10268]
A
[49 nt withheld, positions 10270-10318]
CCTTTGACGTTGGAGTCCACGTTCTTT
[37 nt withheld, positions 10346-10382]
ACCCTATCTCGGTCTATTCTTTTGATTTATAAGGGATTTTGCCGATTTCGGCCTATTGGTTAAAAAATGA
GCTGATTTAACAAAAATTTAACGCGAATTTTAACAAAATATTAACGCTTACAATTT
Features (pLannotate 1.2.2; 32 found; start..end, strand, type, name):
     26..130     +  promoter       AmpR promoter: bla
    131..991     +  CDS            AmpR: β-lactamase; bla; confers resistance to ampicillin, carbenicillin, and related antibiotics
   1162..1750    +  rep_origin     ori: high-copy-number ColE1/pMB1/pBR322/pUC origin of replication
   1933..2025    +  CDS            lacI (fragment): lac repressor; lacI; The lac repressor binds to the lac operator to inhibit transcription in E. coli. This inhibition can be relieved by adding lactose or isopropyl-β-D-thiogalactopyranoside (IPTG).
   2038..2059    +  protein_bind   CAP binding site: CAP binding activates transcription in the presence of cAMP. E. coli catabolite activator protein
   2074..2104    +  promoter       lac promoter: promoter for the E. coli lac operon
   2112..2128    +  protein_bind   lac operator: The lac repressor binds to the lac operator to inhibit transcription in E. coli. This inhibition can be relieved by adding lactose or isopropyl-β-D-thiogalactopyranoside (IPTG). lac repressor encoded by lacI
   2173..2191    +  promoter       T3 promoter: promoter for bacteriophage T3 RNA polymerase
   2219..2445    +  promoter       RSV promoter: Rous sarcoma virus enhancer/promoter
   2446..2626    +  LTR            5' LTR (truncated): truncated 5' long terminal repeat (LTR) from HIV-1
   2673..2798    +  misc_feature   HIV-1 Ψ: packaging signal of human immunodeficiency virus type 1
   2782..3145    +  CDS            HIV-1 gag (fragment): gag protein from human immunodeficiency virus 1; gag
   3291..3524    +  misc_feature   RRE: The Rev response element (RRE) of HIV-1 allows for Rev-dependent mRNA export from the nucleus to the cytoplasm.
   3901..4001    +  CDS            Rev (fragment): human immunodeficiency virus 1 (HIV-1) Rev protein; rev; enhances nuclear export of unspliced and incompletely spliced viral mRNAs
   4020..4136    +  misc_feature   cPPT/CTS: central polypurine tract and central termination sequence of HIV-1
   4170..4190    +  protein_bind   attB4: mutant version of attB; core recombination site for the Gateway® BP reaction BP Clonase™
   4190..5401    +  promoter       UbC promoter: human ubiquitin C promoter
   5405..5423    -  protein_bind   attB5 (fragment): mutant version of attB; core recombination site for the Gateway® BP reaction BP Clonase™
   5438..6208    +  CDS            miniTurbo: N-terminally truncated mutant of the E. coli biotin ligase BioID engineered for improved catalytic efficiency (Branon et al., 2018)
   6257..6281    +  protein_bind   attB1: mutant version of attB; recombination site for the Gateway® BP reaction BP Clonase™
   6290..7327    +  CDS            CDK20: CDK20_HUMAN - Also known as CCRK, CDCH. Experimental evidence at protein level: Swiss-Prot protein existence level 1. Required for high-level Shh responses in the developing neural tube. Together with TBC1D32, controls the structure of the primary cilium by coordinating assembly of the ciliary membrane and axoneme, allowing GLI2 to be properly activated in response to SHH signaling (By similarity). Involved in cell growth. Activates CDK2, a kinase involved in the control of the cell cycle, by phosphorylating residue 'Thr-160'. From Homo sapiens (Human).
   7332..7356    -  protein_bind   attB2: mutant version of attB; recombination site for the Gateway® BP reaction BP Clonase™
   7386..7974    +  misc_feature   WPRE: woodchuck hepatitis virus posttranscriptional regulatory element
   7988..8487    +  promoter       PGK promoter: mouse phosphoglycerate kinase 1 promoter
   8508..9107    +  CDS            PuroR: puromycin N-acetyltransferase; pac from Streptomyces alboniger; confers resistance to puromycin
   9175..9312    +  CDS            nef (fragment): NEF_HV1LA - Experimental evidence at protein level: Swiss-Prot protein existence level 1. Extracellular Nef protein targets CD4(+) T-lymphocytes for apoptosis by interacting with CXCR4 surface receptors. From Human immunodeficiency virus type 1 group M subtype B (isolate Lai) (HIV-1).
   9298..9478    +  LTR            5' LTR (truncated): truncated 5' long terminal repeat (LTR) from HIV-1
   9550..9671    +  polyA_signal   SV40 poly(A) signal: SV40 polyadenylation signal
   9711..9846    +  rep_origin     SV40 ori: SV40 origin of replication
   9867..9885    -  promoter       T7 promoter: promoter for bacteriophage T7 RNA polymerase
   9893..10048   +  CDS            lacZα (fragment): LacZα fragment of β-galactosidase; lacZ fragment
  10053..10481   +  rep_origin     f1 ori (sequence partly withheld): f1 bacteriophage origin of replication; arrow indicates direction of (+) strand synthesis
