[The description below was written by a language model from this plasmid's Addgene catalogue record and pLannotate feature annotations shown in this document.]
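Description:
p663-UBC-miniTurbo-V5-CDK20_IDG-K is a lentiviral mammalian expression clone built in the pDest663 Gateway destination backbone by multisite Gateway recombination. It is propagated in E. coli under ampicillin selection (AmpR); the feature table annotates a ColE1/pUC-type origin, although the catalogue lists the plasmid as low copy. An f1 ori and an SV40 ori are also present. The viral portion has a third-generation-style layout. An RSV promoter drives a truncated HIV-1 5' LTR, followed by the Ψ packaging signal with a gag fragment, the RRE for Rev-dependent RNA export, and the cPPT/CTS. A second truncated LTR and an SV40 polyadenylation signal close the transfer cassette, so packaging functions would have to be supplied in trans.

The payload sits between the residual att sites left by recombination. The human ubiquitin C promoter (flanked by attB4 and attB5) drives the miniTurbo biotin ligase, which is joined across attB1 to the human CDK20 coding sequence (also known as CCRK), ending at attB2. The catalogue describes the N-terminal tag as miniTurbo-V5. The V5 epitope is not annotated separately in the feature table but presumably lies in the short gap between miniTurbo and attB1. A WPRE downstream enhances transcript expression, and a separate mouse PGK promoter–PuroR cassette allows puromycin selection of transduced cells.

The construct was made within the Illuminating the Druggable Genome program's kinase resource centre, which targets understudied kinases. It is intended for stable expression of the ligase-tagged kinase, so that nearby proteins are biotinylated and can be identified by proteomics to map CDK20 proximity networks.
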