Addgene plasmid #189883: p663-UBC-miniTurbo-V5-CDK20_IDG-K
Purpose: Gateway destination clone of CDK20 (human) tagged with N-terminal miniTurbo-V5 for generating protein-proximity networks using proximity-dependent biotinylation proteomics
Depositing lab: Ben Major. Depositing organization: Washington University in Saint Louis.
Backbone
  Vector backbone: pDest663
  Backbone manufacturer: PEL
  Backbone size w/o insert (bp): 9019
  Vector type: Mammalian Expression, Lentiviral ; Gateway Destination
  Selectable markers: Puromycin
Growth in bacteria
  Bacterial resistance: Ampicillin, 100 μg/mL
  Growth temperature: 30°C
  Growth strain: NEB Stable
  Copy number: Low Copy
Gene/Insert
  Gene/Insert name: CDK20 (alt names: miniTurbo-V5-CDK20; miniTurbo-V5)
  Species: H. sapiens (human)
  Entrez Gene: CDK20 (a.k.a. CCRK, CDCH, P42, PNQALRE)
  Promoter: Ubiquitin
  Tag / fusion protein: miniTurbo-V5 (N terminal on insert)
  Cloning method: Gateway Cloning
  Sequencing primers: 5′ TGAAGCTCCGGTTTTGAACT; 3′ AATAGACCCGTGAAGCTGATC
Terms and licenses: Academic/Nonprofit Terms; Industry Terms: Not Available to Industry
Depositor comments: These plasmids were generated as part of the Illuminating the Druggable Genome (IDG) program sponsored by the NIH Common Fund. The goal of this program is to identify, gather, and distribute information and resources for proteins that currently are not well-studied yet belong to commonly drug-targeted protein families: protein kinases, non-olfactory G-protein coupled receptors (GPCRs), and ion channels. The IDG program is designed to develop fundamental research tools for understudied proteins, elucidate their function, and disseminate the IDG-related resources and data to the greater scientific community. These lentiviral gateway destination plasmids were generated, as part of the Kinase-Data and Resource Generating Center (DRGC), using the single fragment or multisite gateway cloning technology. They were used for generating proteomics-based protein-interaction and protein-proximity networks that can be accessed through the kinase-DRGC website https://darkkinome.org/. Each plasmid has either an N- or C-terminal fusion protein (Flag/ V5/V5-miniTurbo/V5-TurboID/miniTurbo-V5/TurboID-V5) tagged understudied kinase driven under either a CMV or Ubiquitin (UBC) promoter. All inserts in the pENTR plasmids used to generate the deposited destination plasmids were end-sequenced and insert size validated prior to multi-site gateway cloning. The combined insert size of the single fragment or three fragment destination plasmids were confirmed by restriction digestion (BsrGI, and EcoRV for pDest667; BsrGI, EcoRV, and BstZ17I for pDest663; and BsrGI for pHAGE) and all plasmids were partially sequenced to ensure in-frame ORFs and fusion tags.
How to cite: p663-UBC-miniTurbo-V5-CDK20_IDG-K was a gift from Ben Major (Addgene plasmid # 189883 ; http://n2t.net/addgene:189883 ; RRID:Addgene_189883)
